Addgene plasmid #72527: pJK576
Purpose: Encodes Acetobacter aceti 1023 formylglycinamidine ribonucleotide synthetase small subunit (AaPurS); hypothetical protein associated with purSyQL cluster (AaOrfY)
Depositing lab: T. J. Kappock. Depositing organization: Purdue University.
Backbone
  Vector backbone: pUC57
  Backbone size w/o insert (bp): 2710
  Total vector size (bp): 3071
  Modifications to backbone: removed NdeI (vector) - NdeI (insert) segment, deleting 150 bp of vector (including lacZ promoter and M13-forward primer binding site)
  Vector type: Gene synthesis
Growth in bacteria
  Bacterial resistance: Ampicillin, 100 μg/mL
  Growth temperature: 37°C
  Growth strain: DH5alpha
  Copy number: High Copy
Gene/Insert 1
  Gene/Insert name: formylglycinamidine ribonucleotide synthetase, small subunit (alt names: purS; AZ09_06375)
  Species: Acetobacter aceti 1023
  Mutation: synthetic gene
  GenBank ID: KDE20458
  Promoter: n/a
  Cloning method: Restriction Enzyme; 5′ cloning site EcoRV (destroyed during cloning); 3′ cloning site n/a (unknown if destroyed)
  Sequencing primers: 5′ none (AmpR); 3′ n/a
Gene/Insert 2
  Gene/Insert name: hypothetical protein in purSQL operon (alt names: OrfY; AZ09_06380)
  Species: Acetobacter aceti 1023
  Mutation: synthetic gene
  GenBank ID: KDE20459
  Promoter: n/a
  Cloning method: Restriction Enzyme; 5′ cloning site n/a (unknown if destroyed); 3′ cloning site EcoRV (destroyed during cloning)
  Sequencing primers: 5′ n/a; 3′ M13-reverse
Terms and licenses: Academic/Nonprofit Terms; Industry Terms: Not Available to Industry
Depositor comments: The region 3' to the orfY gene includes partial sequence of purQ needed for cassette cloning.
How to cite: pJK576 was a gift from T. J. Kappock (Addgene plasmid # 72527 ; http://n2t.net/addgene:72527 ; RRID:Addgene_72527)
