[The description below was written by a language model from this plasmid's Addgene catalogue record and pLannotate feature annotations shown in this document.]
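Description:
pJK576 is a small, high-copy bacterial cloning plasmid of about 3.1 kb, built on the pUC57 gene-synthesis backbone. It carries a synthetic DNA segment from the acetic acid bacterium Acetobacter aceti strain 1023. It replicates in E. coli from the pUC/ColE1-type origin and is selected with ampicillin through the β-lactamase gene and its native promoter, both of which appear in the feature table. The insert was placed at the vector's EcoRV site, which was destroyed in the process. It encodes two adjacent open reading frames from the purine biosynthesis purS-orfY-purQ-purL cluster. One is purS, the small subunit of formylglycinamidine ribonucleotide synthetase. The other is orfY, a hypothetical protein associated with that cluster. According to the depositor, the sequence downstream of orfY also contains part of purQ, retained to allow cassette cloning.

The record lists no promoter for either gene, so the plasmid appears to be a storage and source construct for subcloning rather than an expression vector. The backbone was modified by removing a segment between an NdeI site in the vector and one in the insert, which deleted roughly 150 bp of vector. The depositor describes this deleted segment as including the lacZ promoter and the M13-forward primer site. However, the automated annotation still detects a lac promoter, lac operator and CAP binding site on the reverse strand, so the two sources are not fully consistent on this point. The annotation tool did not label the synthetic A. aceti genes themselves. Its short bom, rop and lacI hits are only fragments, probably backbone remnants rather than functional elements.
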