Features (pLannotate 1.2.2; 9 found; start..end, strand, type, name):
    137..188     +  misc_feature   bom (fragment): basis of mobility region from pBR322
    874..890     -  protein_bind   lac operator: The lac repressor binds to the lac operator to inhibit transcription in E. coli. This inhibition can be relieved by adding lactose or isopropyl-β-D-thiogalactopyranoside (IPTG). lac repressor encoded by lacI
    898..928     -  promoter       lac promoter: promoter for the E. coli lac operon
    943..964     -  protein_bind   CAP binding site: CAP binding activates transcription in the presence of cAMP. E. coli catabolite activator protein
    977..1069    -  CDS            lacI (fragment): lac repressor; lacI; The lac repressor binds to the lac operator to inhibit transcription in E. coli. This inhibition can be relieved by adding lactose or isopropyl-β-D-thiogalactopyranoside (IPTG).
   1252..1840    -  rep_origin     ori: high-copy-number ColE1/pMB1/pBR322/pUC origin of replication
   2011..2871    -  CDS            AmpR: β-lactamase; bla; confers resistance to ampicillin, carbenicillin, and related antibiotics
   2872..2976    -  promoter       AmpR promoter: bla
   3071..35      +  CDS            rop (fragment) (across the origin): Rop protein, which maintains plasmids at low copy number; rop
>Addgene plasmid #72527 | pJK576 | depositor full sequence | sequence record 132615 | pJK576 sequence 3071 bps
TCGCGCGTTTCGGTGATGACGGTGAAAACCTCTGACACATGCAGCTCCCGGAGACGGTCACAGCTTGTCT
GTAAGCGGATGCCGGGAGCAGACAAGCCCGTCAGGGCGCGTCAGCGGGTGTTGGCGGGTGTCGGGGCTGG
CTTAACTATGCGGCATCAGAGCAGATTGTACTGAGAGTGCACCATATGAAGGTACGTGTAACCGTCATGC
TGAAGGACGGTGTTCTGGACCCGCAGGGCAAGGCCATCAGCCACGCATTGCAGACACTTGGTTTTGAAGG
CGTGCACGATGTGCGCGTGGGTAAGGTGATTGAACTGGATCTGCCGGGTGCCAAAGCCGAGGAAGCCCAG
AAAAAGGCCGATGCCATGGCGCGTGATCTGCTAGCCAACCTGGTGATTGAAGATTACTCTGTAGAGGTGG
TGGAATGAAGCGCACCCTTCTTATAGCGCTGGCATTGGCATGCGCGGCACCGGGCTTGGCCCATGCCCAG
CGCATTGCGCCCATGAAGGCAGGTAACTTTGCCCGCCTTTGTACGCGCGCCACTAGTGCTGGCATTTGCG
ATGCCTATATTGGCGGCCTGACGGATGGGGTCTCTCTTTCCAAAATCAATGATCGGAACGAGGGGGATCC
TTCTGCGCCTGCTGGTTTTTGTGTTCCCGCTACAGAAACCATGCCCGTTATGCGCTCCAAGGTACTTACC
TGGCTGAAAGCGCATTCTGAAACACTGGACAAGCCGGTTGGTGAAAGTGTTTTTGCCGCCCTGCACGCCT
CTTATCCGTGCAGTGTGAAAAAATGAAAGCAGCAATTATCGTATTCCCCGGTACCCTCGAGAAGCTTGGC
GTAATCATGGTCATAGCTGTTTCCTGTGTGAAATTGTTATCCGCTCACAATTCCACACAACATACGAGCC
GGAAGCATAAAGTGTAAAGCCTGGGGTGCCTAATGAGTGAGCTAACTCACATTAATTGCGTTGCGCTCAC
TGCCCGCTTTCCAGTCGGGAAACCTGTCGTGCCAGCTGCATTAATGAATCGGCCAACGCGCGGGGAGAGG
CGGTTTGCGTATTGGGCGCTCTTCCGCTTCCTCGCTCACTGACTCGCTGCGCTCGGTCGTTCGGCTGCGG
CGAGCGGTATCAGCTCACTCAAAGGCGGTAATACGGTTATCCACAGAATCAGGGGATAACGCAGGAAAGA
ACATGTGAGCAAAAGGCCAGCAAAAGGCCAGGAACCGTAAAAAGGCCGCGTTGCTGGCGTTTTTCCATAG
GCTCCGCCCCCCTGACGAGCATCACAAAAATCGACGCTCAAGTCAGAGGTGGCGAAACCCGACAGGACTA
TAAAGATACCAGGCGTTTCCCCCTGGAAGCTCCCTCGTGCGCTCTCCTGTTCCGACCCTGCCGCTTACCG
GATACCTGTCCGCCTTTCTCCCTTCGGGAAGCGTGGCGCTTTCTCATAGCTCACGCTGTAGGTATCTCAG
TTCGGTGTAGGTCGTTCGCTCCAAGCTGGGCTGTGTGCACGAACCCCCCGTTCAGCCCGACCGCTGCGCC
TTATCCGGTAACTATCGTCTTGAGTCCAACCCGGTAAGACACGACTTATCGCCACTGGCAGCAGCCACTG
GTAACAGGATTAGCAGAGCGAGGTATGTAGGCGGTGCTACAGAGTTCTTGAAGTGGTGGCCTAACTACGG
CTACACTAGAAGAACAGTATTTGGTATCTGCGCTCTGCTGAAGCCAGTTACCTTCGGAAAAAGAGTTGGT
AGCTCTTGATCCGGCAAACAAACCACCGCTGGTAGCGGTGGTTTTTTTGTTTGCAAGCAGCAGATTACGC
GCAGAAAAAAAGGATCTCAAGAAGATCCTTTGATCTTTTCTACGGGGTCTGACGCTCAGTGGAACGAAAA
CTCACGTTAAGGGATTTTGGTCATGAGATTATCAAAAAGGATCTTCACCTAGATCCTTTTAAATTAAAAA
TGAAGTTTTAAATCAATCTAAAGTATATATGAGTAAACTTGGTCTGACAGTTACCAATGCTTAATCAGTG
AGGCACCTATCTCAGCGATCTGTCTATTTCGTTCATCCATAGTTGCCTGACTCCCCGTCGTGTAGATAAC
TACGATACGGGAGGGCTTACCATCTGGCCCCAGTGCTGCAATGATACCGCGAGACCCACGCTCACCGGCT
CCAGATTTATCAGCAATAAACCAGCCAGCCGGAAGGGCCGAGCGCAGAAGTGGTCCTGCAACTTTATCCG
CCTCCATCCAGTCTATTAATTGTTGCCGGGAAGCTAGAGTAAGTAGTTCGCCAGTTAATAGTTTGCGCAA
CGTTGTTGCCATTGCTACAGGCATCGTGGTGTCACGCTCGTCGTTTGGTATGGCTTCATTCAGCTCCGGT
TCCCAACGATCAAGGCGAGTTACATGATCCCCCATGTTGTGCAAAAAAGCGGTTAGCTCCTTCGGTCCTC
CGATCGTTGTCAGAAGTAAGTTGGCCGCAGTGTTATCACTCATGGTTATGGCAGCACTGCATAATTCTCT
TACTGTCATGCCATCCGTAAGATGCTTTTCTGTGACTGGTGAGTACTCAACCAAGTCATTCTGAGAATAG
TGTATGCGGCGACCGAGTTGCTCTTGCCCGGCGTCAATACGGGATAATACCGCGCCACATAGCAGAACTT
TAAAAGTGCTCATCATTGGAAAACGTTCTTCGGGGCGAAAACTCTCAAGGATCTTACCGCTGTTGAGATC
CAGTTCGATGTAACCCACTCGTGCACCCAACTGATCTTCAGCATCTTTTACTTTCACCAGCGTTTCTGGG
TGAGCAAAAACAGGAAGGCAAAATGCCGCAAAAAAGGGAATAAGGGCGACACGGAAATGTTGAATACTCA
TACTCTTCCTTTTTCAATATTATTGAAGCATTTATCAGGGTTATTGTCTCATGAGCGGATACATATTTGA
ATGTATTTAGAAAAATAAACAAATAGGGGTTCCGCGCACATTTCCCCGAAAAGTGCCACCTGACGTCTAA
GAAACCATTATTATCATGACATTAACCTATAAAAATAGGCGTATCACGAGGCCCTTTCGTC
