>Addgene plasmid #72527 | pJK576 | addgene partial sequence | sequence record 135916 | pBRforEco 5'-AATAGGCGTATCACGAGGC-3'
AAACCTCTGACACATGCAGCTCCCGGAGACGGTCACAGCTTGTCTGTAAGCGGATGCCGGGAGCAGACAA
GCCCGTCAGGGCGCGTCAGCGGGTGTTGGCGGGTGTCGGGGCTGGCTTAACTATGCGGCATCAGAGCAGA
TTGTACTGAGAGTGCACCATATGAAGGTACGTGTAACCGTCATGCTGAAGGACGGTGTTCTGGACCCGCA
GGGCAAGGCCATCAGCCACGCATTGCAGACACTTGGTTTTGAAGGCGTGCACGATGTGCGCGTGGGTAAG
GTGATTGAACTGGATCTGCCGGGTGCCAAAGCCGAGGAAGCCCAGAAAAAGGCCGATGCCATGGCGCGTG
ATCTGCTAGCCAACCTGGTGATTGAAGATTACTCTGTAGAGGTGGTGGAATGAAGCGCACCCTTCTTATA
GCGCTGGCATTGGCATGCGCGGCACCGGGCTTGGCCCATGCCCAGCGCATTGCGCCCATGAAGGCAGGTA
ACTTTGCCCGCCTTTGTACGCGCGCCACTAGTGCTGGCATTTGCGATGCCTATATTGGCGGCCTGACGGA
TGGGGTCTCTCTTTCCAAAATCAATGATCGGAACGAGGGGGATCCTTCTGCGCCTGCTGGTTTTTGTGTT
CCCGCTACAGAAACCATGCCCGTTATGCGCTCCAAGGTACTTACCTGGCTGAAAGCGCATTCTGAAACAC
TGGACAAGCCGGTTGGTGAAAGTGTTTTTGCCGCCCTGCACGCCTCTTATCCGTGCAGTGTGAAAAAATG
AAAGCAGCAATTATCGTATTCCCCGGTACCCTCGAGAAGCTTGGCGTAATCATGGTCATAGCTGTTTCCT
GTGTGAAATTGTTATCCGCTCACAATTCCACACAACATACGAGCCGGAAGCATAAAGTGTAAAGCCTGGG
GTGCCTAATGAGTGAGCTAACTCACATTAATTGCGTTGCGCTCACTGCCCGCTTTCCAGTCGGGAAACCT
GTCGTGCCAGCTGCATTAATGAATCGGCCAACGCGCGGGGAGAGGCGGTTTGCGTATTGGGCGCTCTTCC
GCTTCCTCGCTCACTGACTC
