>Addgene plasmid #72527 | pJK576 | addgene partial sequence | sequence record 135917 | M13-Rev 5'-CAGGAAACAGCTATGACC-3'
GGGGAATACGATAATTGCTGCTTTCATTTTTTCACACTGCACGGATAAGAGGCGTGCAGGGCGGCAAAAA
CACTTTCACCAACCGGCTTGTCCAGTGTTTCAGAATGCGCTTTCAGCCAGGTAAGTACCTTGGAGCGCAT
AACGGGCATGGTTTCTGTAGCGGGAACACAAAAACCAGCAGGCGCAGAAGGATCCCCCTCGTTCCGATCA
TTGATTTTGGAAAGAGAGACCCCATCCGTCAGGCCGCCAATATAGGCATCGCAAATGCCAGCACTAGTGG
CGCGCGTACAAAGGCGGGCAAAGTTACCTGCCTTCATGGGCGCAATGCGCTGGGCATGGGCCAAGCCCGG
TGCCGCGCATGCCAATGCCAGCGCTATAAGAAGGGTGCGCTTCATTCCACCACCTCTACAGAGTAATCTT
CAATCACCAGGTTGGCTAGCAGATCACGCGCCATGGCATCGGCCTTTTTCTGGGCTTCCTCGGCTTTGGC
ACCCGGCAGATCCAGTTCAATCACCTTACCCACGCGCACATCGTGCACGCCTTCAAAACCAAGTGTCTGC
AATGCGTGGCTGATGGCCTTGCCCTGCGGGTCCAGAACACCGTCCTTCAGCATGACGGTTACACGTACCT
TCATATGGTGCACTCTCAGTACAATCTGCTCTGATGCCGCATAGTTAAGCCAGCCCCGACACCCGCCAAC
ACCCGCTGACGCGCCCTGACGGGCTTGTCTGCTCCCGGCATCCGCTTACAGACAAGCTGTGACCGTCTCC
GGGAGCTGCATGTGTCAGAGGTTTTCACCGTCATCACCGAAACGCGCGAGACGAAAGGGCCTCGTGATAC
GCCTATTTTTATAGGTTAATGTCATGATAATAATGGTTTCTTAGACGTCAGGTGGCACTTTTCGGGGAAA
TGTGCGCGGAACCCCTATTTGTTTATTTTTCTAAATACATTCAAATATGTATCCGCTCATGAGACAATAA
CCCTGATAAATGCTTCAATAATATTGAAAAAGGAAGAGTATGAGTATTCAACATTTCCGTGTCGCCCTTA
TTCCCTTTTTTGCGGCATTTTGCCTTCCTGTTTTTGCTCACC
